>Addgene plasmid #77227 | CAMK4 gRNA (BRDN0001147535) | addgene full sequence | sequence record 187356 | Addgene Assembled Sequence
CCCGGGTGCAAAGATGGATAAAGTTTTAAACAGAGAGGAATCTTTGCAGCTAATGGACCTTCTAGGTCTT
GAAAGGAGTGGGAATTGGCTCCGGTGCCCGTCAGTGGGCAGAGCGCACATCGCCCACAGTCCCCGAGAAG
TTGGGGGGAGGGGTCGGCAATTGATCCGGTGCCTAGAGAAGGTGGCGCGGGGTAAACTGGGAAAGTGATG
TCGTGTACTGGCTCCGCCTTTTTCCCGAGGGTGGGGGAGAACCGTATATAAGTGCAGTAGTCGCCGTGAA
CGTTCTTTTTCGCAACGGGTTTGCCGCCAGAACACAGGTAAGTGCCGTGTGTGGTTCCCGCGGGCCTGGC
CTCTTTACGGGTTATGGCCCTTGCGTGCCTTGAATTACTTCCACCTGGCTGCAGTACGTGATTCTTGATC
CCGAGCTTCGGGTTGGAAGTGGGTGGGAGAGTTCGAGGCCTTGCGCTTAAGGAGCCCCTTCGCCTCGTGC
TTGAGTTGAGGCCTGGCCTGGGCGCTGGGGCCGCCGCGTGCGAATCTGGTGGCACCTTCGCGCCTGTCTC
GCTGCTTTCGATAAGTCTCTAGCCATTTAAAATTTTTGATGACCTGCTGCGACGCTTTTTTTCTGGCAAG
ATAGTCTTGTAAATGCGGGCCAAGATCTGCACACTGGTATTTCGGTTTTTGGGGCCGCGGGCGGCGACGG
GGCCCGTGCGTCCCAGCGCACATGTTCGGCGAGGCGGGGCCTGCGAGCGCGGCCACCGAGAATCGGACGG
GGGTAGTCTCAAGCTGGCCGGCCTGCTCTGGTGCCTGGCCTCGCGCCGCCGTGTATCGCCCCGCCCTGGG
CGGCAAGGCTGGCCCGGTCGGCACCAGTTGCGTGAGCGGAAAGATGGCCGCTTCCCGGCCCTGCTGCAGG
GAGCTCAAAATGGAGGACGCGGCGCTCGGGAGAGCGGGCGGGTGAGTCACCCACACAAAGGAAAAGGGCC
TTTCCGTCCTCAGCCGTCGCTTCATGTGACTCCACGGAGTACCGGGCGCCGTCCAGGCACCTCGATTAGT
TCTCGAGCTTTTGGAGTACGTCGTCTTTAGGTTGGGGGGAGGGGTTTTATGCGATGGAGTTTCCCCACAC
TGAGTGGGTGGAGACTGAAGTTAGGCCAGCTTGGCACTTGATGTAATTCTCCTTGGAATTTGCCCTTTTT
GAGTTTGGATCTTGGTTCATTCTCAAGCCTCAGACAGTGGTTCAAAGTTTTTTTCTTCCATTTCAGGTGT
CGTGACGTACGGCCACCATGACCGAGTACAAGCCCACGGTGCGCCTCGCCACCCGCGACGACGTCCCCAG
GGCCGTACGCACCCTCGCCGCCGCGTTCGCCGACTACCCCGCCACGCGCCACACCGTCGATCCGGACCGC
CACATCGAGCGGGTCACCGAGCTGCAAGAACTCTTCCTCACGCGCGTCGGGCTCGACATCGGCAAGGTGT
GGGTCGCGGACGACGGCGCCGCCGTGGCGGTCTGGACCACGCCGGAGAGCGTCGAAGCGGGGGCGGTGTT
CGCCGAGATCGGCCCGCGCATGGCCGAGTTGAGCGGTTCCCGGCTGGCCGCGCAGCAACAGATGGAAGGC
CTCCTGGCGCCGCACCGGCCCAAGGAGCCCGCGTGGTTCCTGGCCACCGTCGGAGTCTCGCCCGACCACC
AGGGCAAGGGTCTGGGCAGCGCCGTCGTGCTCCCCGGAGTGGAGGCGGCCGAGCGCGCCGGGGTGCCCGC
CTTCCTGGAGACCTCCGCGCCCCGCAACCTCCCCTTCTACGAGCGGCTCGGCTTCACCGTCACCGCCGAC
GTCGAGGTGCCCGAAGGACCGCGCACCTGGTGCATGACCCGCAAGCCCGGTGCCTGAACGCGTTAAGTCG
ACAATCAACCTCTGGATTACAAAATTTGTGAAAGATTGACTGGTATTCTTAACTATGTTGCTCCTTTTAC
GCTATGTGGATACGCTGCTTTAATGCCTTTGTATCATGCTATTGCTTCCCGTATGGCTTTCATTTTCTCC
TCCTTGTATAAATCCTGGTTGCTGTCTCTTTATGAGGAGTTGTGGCCCGTTGTCAGGCAACGTGGCGTGG
TGTGCACTGTGTTTGCTGACGCAACCCCCACTGGTTGGGGCATTGCCACCACCTGTCAGCTCCTTTCCGG
GACTTTCGCTTTCCCCCTCCCTATTGCCACGGCGGAACTCATCGCCGCCTGCCTTGCCCGCTGCTGGACA
GGGGCTCGGCTGTTGGGCACTGACAATTCCGTGGTGTTGTCGGGGAAATCATCGTCCTTTCCTTGGCTGC
TCGCCTGTGTTGCCACCTGGATTCTGCGCGGGACGTCCTTCTGCTACGTCCCTTCGGCCCTCAATCCAGC
GGACCTTCCTTCCCGCGGCCTGCTGCCGGCTCTGCGGCCTCTTCCGCGTCTTCGCCTTCGCCCTCAGACG
AGTCGGATCTCCCTTTGGGCCGCCTCCCCGCGTCGACTTTAAGACCAATGACTTACAAGGCAGCTGTAGA
TCTTAGCCACTTTTTAAAAGAAAAGGGGGGACTGGAAGGGCTAATTCACTCCCAACGAAGACAAGATCTG
CTTTTTGCTTGTACTGGGTCTCTCTGGTTAGACCAGATCTGAGCCTGGGAGCTCTCTGGCTAACTAGGGA
ACCCACTGCTTAAGCCTCAATAAAGCTTGCCTTGAGTGCTTCAAGTAGTGTGTGCCCGTCTGTTGTGTGA
CTCTGGTAACTAGAGATCCCTCAGACCCTTTTAGTCAGTGTGGAAAATCTCTAGCAGTACGTATAGTAGT
TCATGTCATCTTATTATTCAGTATTTATAACTTGCAAAGAAATGAATATCAGAGAGTGAGAGGAACTTGT
TTATTGCAGCTTATAATGGTTACAAATAAAGCAATAGCATCACAAATTTCACAAATAAAGCATTTTTTTC
ACTGCATTCTAGTTGTGGTTTGTCCAAACTCATCAATGTATCTTATCATGTCTGGCTCTAGCTATCCCGC
CCCTAACTCCGCCCATCCCGCCCCTAACTCCGCCCAGTTCCGCCCATTCTCCGCCCCATGGCTGACTAAT
TTTTTTTATTTATGCAGAGGCCGAGGCCGCCTCGGCCTCTGAGCTATTCCAGAAGTAGTGAGGAGGCTTT
TTTGGAGGCCTAGGGACGTACCCAATTCGCCCTATAGTGAGTCGTATTACGCGCGCTCACTGGCCGTCGT
TTTACAACGTCGTGACTGGGAAAACCCTGGCGTTACCCAACTTAATCGCCTTGCAGCACATCCCCCTTTC
GCCAGCTGGCGTAATAGCGAAGAGGCCCGCACCGATCGCCCTTCCCAACAGTTGCGCAGCCTGAATGGCG
AATGGG
[124 nt withheld, positions 3367-3490]
C
[91 nt withheld, positions 3492-3582]
A
[49 nt withheld, positions 3584-3632]
CCTTTGACGTTGGAGTCCACGTTCTTT
[37 nt withheld, positions 3660-3696]
ACCCTATCTCGGTCTATTCTTTTGATTTATAAGGGATTTTGCCGATTTCGGCCTATTGGTTAAAAAATGA
GCTGATTTAACAAAAATTTAACGCGAATTTTAACAAAATATTAACGCTTACAATTTAGGTGGCACTTTTC
GGGGAAATGTGCGCGGAACCCCTATTTGTTTATTTTTCTAAATACATTCAAATATGTATCCGCTCATGAG
ACAATAACCCTGATAAATGCTTCAATAATATTGAAAAAGGAAGAGTATGAGTATTCAACATTTCCGTGTC
GCCCTTATTCCCTTTTTTGCGGCATTTTGCCTTCCTGTTTTTGCTCACCCAGAAACGCTGGTGAAAGTAA
AAGATGCTGAAGATCAGTTGGGTGCACGAGTGGGTTACATCGAACTGGATCTCAACAGCGGTAAGATCCT
TGAGAGTTTTCGCCCCGAAGAACGTTTTCCAATGATGAGCACTTTTAAAGTTCTGCTATGTGGCGCGGTA
TTATCCCGTATTGACGCCGGGCAAGAGCAACTCGGTCGCCGCATACACTATTCTCAGAATGACTTGGTTG
AGTACTCACCAGTCACAGAAAAGCATCTTACGGATGGCATGACAGTAAGAGAATTATGCAGTGCTGCCAT
AACCATGAGTGATAACACTGCGGCCAACTTACTTCTGACAACGATCGGAGGACCGAAGGAGCTAACCGCT
TTTTTGCACAACATGGGGGATCATGTAACTCGCCTTGATCGTTGGGAACCGGAGCTGAATGAAGCCATAC
CAAACGACGAGCGTGACACCACGATGCCTGTAGCAATGGCAACAACGTTGCGCAAACTATTAACTGGCGA
ACTACTTACTCTAGCTTCCCGGCAACAATTAATAGACTGGATGGAGGCGGATAAAGTTGCAGGACCACTT
CTGCGCTCGGCCCTTCCGGCTGGCTGGTTTATTGCTGATAAATCTGGAGCCGGTGAGCGTGGGTCTCGCG
GTATCATTGCAGCACTGGGGCCAGATGGTAAGCCCTCCCGTATCGTAGTTATCTACACGACGGGGAGTCA
GGCAACTATGGATGAACGAAATAGACAGATCGCTGAGATAGGTGCCTCACTGATTAAGCATTGGTAACTG
TCAGACCAAGTTTACTCATATATACTTTAGATTGATTTAAAACTTCATTTTTAATTTAAAAGGATCTAGG
TGAAGATCCTTTTTGATAATCTCATGACCAAAATCCCTTAACGTGAGTTTTCGTTCCACTGAGCGTCAGA
CCCCGTAGAAAAGATCAAAGGATCTTCTTGAGATCCTTTTTTTCTGCGCGTAATCTGCTGCTTGCAAACA
AAAAAACCACCGCTACCAGCGGTGGTTTGTTTGCCGGATCAAGAGCTACCAACTCTTTTTCCGAAGGTAA
CTGGCTTCAGCAGAGCGCAGATACCAAATACTGTTCTTCTAGTGTAGCCGTAGTTAGGCCACCACTTCAA
GAACTCTGTAGCACCGCCTACATACCTCGCTCTGCTAATCCTGTTACCAGTGGCTGCTGCCAGTGGCGAT
AAGTCGTGTCTTACCGGGTTGGACTCAAGACGATAGTTACCGGATAAGGCGCAGCGGTCGGGCTGAACGG
GGGGTTCGTGCACACAGCCCAGCTTGGAGCGAACGACCTACACCGAACTGAGATACCTACAGCGTGAGCT
ATGAGAAAGCGCCACGCTTCCCGAAGGGAGAAAGGCGGACAGGTATCCGGTAAGCGGCAGGGTCGGAACA
GGAGAGCGCACGAGGGAGCTTCCAGGGGGAAACGCCTGGTATCTTTATAGTCCTGTCGGGTTTCGCCACC
TCTGACTTGAGCGTCGATTTTTGTGATGCTCGTCAGGGGGGCGGAGCCTATGGAAAAACGCCAGCAACGC
GGCCTTTTTACGGTTCCTGGCCTTTTGCTGGCCTTTTGCTCACATGTTCTTTCCTGCGTTATCCCCTGAT
TCTGTGGATAACCGTATTACCGCCTTTGAGTGAGCTGATACCGCTCGCCGCAGCCGAACGACCGAGCGCA
GCGAGTCAGTGAGCGAGGAAGCGGAAGAGCGCCCAATACGCAAACCGCCTCTCCCCGCGCGTTGGCCGAT
TCATTAATGCAGCTGGCACGACAGGTTTCCCGACTGGAAAGCGGGCAGTGAGCGCAACGCAATTAATGTG
AGTTAGCTCACTCATTAGGCACCCCAGGCTTTACACTTTATGCTTCCGGCTCGTATGTTGTGTGGAATTG
TGAGCGGATAACAATTTCACACAGGAAACAGCTATGACCATGATTACGCCAAGCGCGCAATTAACCCTCA
CTAAAGGGAACAAAAGCTGGAGCTGCAAGCTTAATGTAGTCTTATGCAATACTCTTGTAGTCTTGCAACA
TGGTAACGATGAGTTAGCAACATGCCTTACAAGGAGAGAAAAAGCACCGTGCATGCCGATTGGTGGAAGT
AAGGTGGTACGATCGTGCCTTATTAGGAAGGCAACAGACGGGTCTGACATGGATTGGACGAACCACTGAA
TTGCCGCATTGCAGAGATATTGTATTTAAGTGCCTAGCTCGATACATAAACGGGTCTCTCTGGTTAGACC
AGATCTGAGCCTGGGAGCTCTCTGGCTAACTAGGGAACCCACTGCTTAAGCCTCAATAAAGCTTGCCTTG
AGTGCTTCAAGTAGTGTGTGCCCGTCTGTTGTGTGACTCTGGTAACTAGAGATCCCTCAGACCCTTTTAG
TCAGTGTGGAAAATCTCTAGCAGTGGCGCCCGAACAGGGACTTGAAAGCGAAAGGGAAACCAGAGGAGCT
CTCTCGACGCAGGACTCGGCTTGCTGAAGCGCGCACGGCAAGAGGCGAGGGGCGGCGACTGGTGAGTACG
CCAAAAATTTTGACTAGCGGAGGCTAGAAGGAGAGAGATGGGTGCGAGAGCGTCAGTATTAAGCGGGGGA
GAATTAGATCGCGATGGGAAAAAATTCGGTTAAGGCCAGGGGGAAAGAAAAAATATAAATTAAAACATAT
AGTATGGGCAAGCAGGGAGCTAGAACGATTCGCAGTTAATCCTGGCCTGTTAGAAACATCAGAAGGCTGT
AGACAAATACTGGGACAGCTACAACCATCCCTTCAGACAGGATCAGAAGAACTTAGATCATTATATAATA
CAGTAGCAACCCTCTATTGTGTGCATCAAAGGATAGAGATAAAAGACACCAAGGAAGCTTTAGACAAGAT
AGAGGAAGAGCAAAACAAAAGTAAGACCACCGCACAGCAAGCGGCCGCTGATCTTCAGACCTGGAGGAGG
AGATATGAGGGACAATTGGAGAAGTGAATTATATAAATATAAAGTAGTAAAAATTGAACCATTAGGAGTA
GCACCCACCAAGGCAAAGAGAAGAGTGGTGCAGAGAGAAAAAAGAGCAGTGGGAATAGGAGCTTTGTTCC
TTGGGTTCTTGGGAGCAGCAGGAAGCACTATGGGCGCAGCGTCAATGACGCTGACGGTACAGGCCAGACA
ATTATTGTCTGGTATAGTGCAGCAGCAGAACAATTTGCTGAGGGCTATTGAGGCGCAACAGCATCTGTTG
CAACTCACAGTCTGGGGCATCAAGCAGCTCCAGGCAAGAATCCTGGCTGTGGAAAGATACCTAAAGGATC
AACAGCTCCTGGGGATTTGGGGTTGCTCTGGAAAACTCATTTGCACCACTGCTGTGCCTTGGAATGCTAG
TTGGAGTAATAAATCTCTGGAACAGATTTGGAATCACACGACCTGGATGGAGTGGGACAGAGAAATTAAC
AATTACACAAGCTTAATACACTCCTTAATTGAAGAATCGCAAAACCAGCAAGAAAAGAATGAACAAGAAT
TATTGGAATTAGATAAATGGGCAAGTTTGTGGAATTGGTTTAACATAACAAATTGGCTGTGGTATATAAA
ATTATTCATAATGATAGTAGGAGGCTTGGTAGGTTTAAGAATAGTTTTTGCTGTACTTTCTATAGTGAAT
AGAGTTAGGCAGGGATATTCACCATTATCGTTTCAGACCCACCTCCCAACCCCGAGGGGACCCAGAGAGG
GCCTATTTCCCATGATTCCTTCATATTTGCATATACGATACAAGGCTGTTAGAGAGATAATTAGAATTAA
TTTGACTGTAAACACAAAGATATTAGTACAAAATACGTGACGTAGAAAGTAATAATTTCTTGGGTAGTTT
GCAGTTTTAAAATTATGTTTTAAAATGGACTATCATATGCTTACCGTAACTTGAAAGTATTTCGATTTCT
TGGCTTTATATATCTTGTGGAAAGGACGAAACACCGAGATACTTCATCCCACCAGGGTTTTAGAGCTAGA
AATAGCAAGTTAAAATAAGGCTAGTCCGTTATCAACTTGAAAAAGTGGCACCGAGTCGGTGCTTTTTTAA
GCTTGGCGTAACTAGATCTTGAGACAAATGGCAGTATTCATCCACAATTTTAAAAGAAAAGGGGGGATTG
GGGGGTACAGTGCAGGGGAAAGAATAGTAGACATAATAGCAACAGACATACAAACTAAAGAATTACAAAA
ACAAATTACAAAAATTCAAAATTTTCGGGTTTATTACAGGGACAGCAGAGATCCACTTTGGCGCCGGCTC
GAGGGGG
Features (pLannotate 1.2.2; 29 found; start..end, strand, type, name):
     14..80      +  CDS            small t antigen (fragment): SV40 (simian virus 40) small t antigen
    106..317     +  promoter       EF-1α core promoter: core promoter for human elongation factor EF-1α
    318..1256    +  intron         EF-1α intron A: intron upstream of the start codon of human EF-1α
   1278..1877    +  CDS            PuroR (fragment): puromycin N-acetyltransferase; pac from Streptomyces; confers resistance to puromycin
   1893..2481    +  misc_feature   WPRE: woodchuck hepatitis virus posttranscriptional regulatory element
   2532..2551    +  misc_feature   cPPT/CTS (fragment): central polypurine tract and central termination sequence of HIV-1
   2553..2786    +  LTR            3' LTR (ΔU3): self-inactivating 3' long terminal repeat (LTR) from HIV-1
   2864..2985    +  polyA_signal   SV40 poly(A) signal: SV40 polyadenylation signal
   3025..3160    +  rep_origin     SV40 ori: SV40 origin of replication
   3181..3199    -  promoter       T7 promoter: promoter for bacteriophage T7 RNA polymerase
   3207..3362    +  CDS            lacZα (fragment): LacZα fragment of β-galactosidase; lacZ fragment
   3367..3795    +  rep_origin     f1 ori (sequence partly withheld): f1 bacteriophage origin of replication; arrow indicates direction of (+) strand synthesis
   3848..3952    +  promoter       AmpR promoter: bla
   3953..4813    +  CDS            AmpR: β-lactamase; bla; confers resistance to ampicillin, carbenicillin, and related antibiotics
   4984..5572    +  rep_origin     ori: high-copy-number ColE1/pMB1/pBR322/pUC origin of replication
   5755..5847    +  CDS            lacI (fragment): lac repressor; lacI; The lac repressor binds to the lac operator to inhibit transcription in E. coli. This inhibition can be relieved by adding lactose or isopropyl-β-D-thiogalactopyranoside (IPTG).
   5860..5881    +  protein_bind   CAP binding site: CAP binding activates transcription in the presence of cAMP. E. coli catabolite activator protein
   5896..5926    +  promoter       lac promoter: promoter for the E. coli lac operon
   5934..5950    +  protein_bind   lac operator: The lac repressor binds to the lac operator to inhibit transcription in E. coli. This inhibition can be relieved by adding lactose or isopropyl-β-D-thiogalactopyranoside (IPTG). lac repressor encoded by lacI
   5995..6013    +  promoter       T3 promoter: promoter for bacteriophage T3 RNA polymerase
   6041..6267    +  promoter       RSV promoter: Rous sarcoma virus enhancer/promoter
   6268..6448    +  LTR            5' LTR (truncated): truncated 5' long terminal repeat (LTR) from HIV-1
   6495..6620    +  misc_feature   HIV-1 Ψ: packaging signal of human immunodeficiency virus type 1
   6604..6967    +  CDS            HIV-1 gag (fragment): gag protein from human immunodeficiency virus 1; gag
   7113..7346    +  misc_feature   RRE: The Rev response element (RRE) of HIV-1 allows for Rev-dependent mRNA export from the nucleus to the cytoplasm.
   7723..7749    +  CDS            Rev (fragment): human immunodeficiency virus 1 (HIV-1) Rev protein; rev; enhances nuclear export of unspliced and incompletely spliced viral mRNAs
   7753..7993    +  promoter       U6 promoter: RNA polymerase III promoter for human U6 snRNA
   8023..8098    +  misc_RNA       gRNA scaffold: guide RNA scaffold for the Streptococcus pyogenes CRISPR/Cas9 system
   8154..8271    +  misc_feature   cPPT/CTS: central polypurine tract and central termination sequence of HIV-1
