[The description below was written by a language model from this plasmid's Addgene catalogue record and pLannotate feature annotations shown in this document.]
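Description:
CAMK4 gRNA (BRDN0001147535) is a third-generation lentiviral CRISPR guide plasmid built on the lentiGuide-Puro backbone and designed to target human CAMK4, which encodes calcium/calmodulin-dependent protein kinase IV, using the NM_001744.4 transcript as reference. In bacteria it is maintained as a high-copy plasmid through a ColE1/pUC-type origin and selected with ampicillin via the β-lactamase gene. The backbone also carries an f1 origin, an SV40 origin and poly(A) signal, and remnants of a lac/T7/T3 cloning region.

The lentiviral transfer cassette begins with an RSV promoter fused to a truncated HIV-1 5' LTR, which allows Tat-independent production of the genomic RNA. This is followed by the Ψ packaging signal with a partial gag sequence and the Rev response element. The cassette ends in a ΔU3 self-inactivating 3' LTR. Within it, a human U6 RNA polymerase III promoter drives the CAMK4-specific spacer joined to the Streptococcus pyogenes Cas9 guide RNA scaffold. A cPPT/CTS element, which aids nuclear import of the viral genome, lies downstream of the guide cassette. After it, an EF-1α core promoter with its intron A expresses puromycin N-acetyltransferase for selection of transduced mammalian cells, and a WPRE enhances transcript expression.

The plasmid does not encode Cas9, so it must be used in cells that already express Cas9 or alongside a separate Cas9 lentiviral vector. It is one guide from a human kinome gRNA collection designed with optimised sgRNA rules, and it is suited to knockout of CAMK4 after lentiviral delivery and puromycin selection.
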