Addgene plasmid #77227: CAMK4 gRNA (BRDN0001147535)
Purpose: 3rd generation lentiviral gRNA plasmid targeting human CAMK4
Depositing lab: John Doench & David Root. Depositing organization: Broad Institute. Publication: Optimized sgRNA design to maximize activity and minimize off-target effects of CRISPR-Cas9. Doench JG, Fusi N, Sullender M, Hegde M, Vaimberg EW, Donovan KF, Smith I, Tothova Z, Wilen C, Orchard R, Virgin HW, Listgarten J, Root DE. Nat Biotechnol. 2016 Jan 18. doi: 10.1038/nbt.3437. PubMed 26780180.
Backbone
  Vector backbone: lentiGuide-Puro
  Backbone manufacturer: Zhang Lab (Addgene plasmid # 52963)
  Vector type: Mammalian Expression, Lentiviral, CRISPR
  Selectable markers: Puromycin
Growth in bacteria
  Bacterial resistance: Ampicillin, 100 μg/mL
  Growth temperature: 37°C
  Growth strain: DH5alpha
  Copy number: High Copy
Gene/Insert
  Gene/Insert name: CAMK4 (alt names: CAMK4; NM_001744.4)
  gRNA/shRNA sequence: AGATACTTCATCCCACCAGG
  Species: H. sapiens (human)
  Entrez Gene: CAMK4 (a.k.a. CaMK IV, CaMK-GR, CaMKIV, caMK)
  Promoter: hU6
  Cloning method: Unknown
  Sequencing primers: 5′ U6-F; 3′ pS2-R
Terms and licenses: Academic/Nonprofit Terms; Industry Terms: Not Available to Industry
Depositor comments: The gRNA was designed to target the following Genbank reference sequence(s): NM_001744.4. Note that this plasmid does NOT contain Cas9. It should be used in conjunction with lentiCas9-Blast (Addgene #52962) or otherwise with cell lines already expressing Cas9. Browse the full kinome gRNA library at http://www.addgene.org/pooled-library/broadgpp-human-kinome/ or visit http://www.broadinstitute.org/rnai/public/ for detailed protocols and information.
How to cite: CAMK4 gRNA (BRDN0001147535) was a gift from John Doench & David Root (Addgene plasmid # 77227 ; http://n2t.net/addgene:77227 ; RRID:Addgene_77227)
