>Addgene plasmid #77227 | CAMK4 gRNA (BRDN0001147535) | depositor partial sequence | sequence record 144687 | Target Sequence
AGATACTTCATCCCACCAGG
