>Addgene plasmid #77227 | CAMK4 gRNA (BRDN0001147535) | addgene partial sequence | sequence record 187355 | hU6-F
TATCATATGCTTACCGTAACTTGAAAGTATTTCGATTTCTTGGCTTTATATATCTTGNGGAAAGGACGAA
ACACCGAGATACTTCATCCCACCAGGGTTTTAGAGCTAGAAATAGCAAGTTAAAATAAGGCTAGTCCGTT
ATCAACTTGAAAAAGTGGCACCGAGTCGGTGCTTTTTTAAGCTTGGCGTAACTAGATCTTGAGACAAATG
GCAGTATTCATCCACAATTTTAAAAGAAAAGGGGGGATTGGGGGGTACAGTGCAGGGGAAAGAATAGTAG
ACATAATAGCAACAGACATACAAACTAAAGAATTACAAAAACAAATTACAAAAATTCAAAATTTTCGGGT
TTATTACAGGGACAGCANAGATCCACTTTGGCGCCGGCTCNAGGGGGCCCGGGTGCAAAGATGGATAAAG
TTTTAAACAGAGAGGAATCTTTGCNGCTAATGGACCTTCTAGGTCTTGAAAGGAGTGGGAATTGGCTCCG
GTGCCCGTCAGTGGGCAGAGCGCACATCGCCCACAGTCCCCGAGAAGGTTGGGGGGAGGGGTCGGCAATT
GATCCNGTGC
